>Addgene plasmid #46361 | pTK162_mCherry-4.1G-hardened | depositor full sequence | sequence record 65993 | pTK162_mCherry-4.1G-hardened sequence 7838 bps
TAGTTATTAATAGTAATCAATTACGGGGTCATTAGTTCATAGCCCATATATGGAGTTCCGCGTTACATAA
CTTACGGTAAATGGCCCGCCTGGCTGACCGCCCAACGACCCCCGCCCATTGACGTCAATAATGACGTATG
TTCCCATAGTAACGCCAATAGGGACTTTCCATTGACGTCAATGGGTGGAGTATTTACGGTAAACTGCCCA
CTTGGCAGTACATCAAGTGTATCATATGCCAAGTACGCCCCCTATTGACGTCAATGACGGTAAATGGCCC
GCCTGGCATTATGCCCAGTACATGACCTTATGGGACTTTCCTACTTGGCAGTACATCTACGTATTAGTCA
TCGCTATTACCATGGTGATGCGGTTTTGGCAGTACATCAATGGGCGTGGATAGCGGTTTGACTCACGGGG
ATTTCCAAGTCTCCACCCCATTGACGTCAATGGGAGTTTGTTTTGGCACCAAAATCAACGGGACTTTCCA
AAATGTCGTAACAACTCCGCCCCATTGACGCAAATGGGCGGTAGGCGTGTACGGTGGGAGGTCTATATAA
GCAGAGCTGGTTTAGTGAACCGTCAGATCCGCTAGCGCTACCGGTCGCCACCATGGTGAGCAAGGGCGAG
GAGGATAACATGGCCATCATCAAGGAGTTCATGCGCTTCAAGGTGCACATGGAGGGCTCCGTGAACGGCC
ACGAGTTCGAGATCGAGGGCGAGGGCGAGGGCCGCCCCTACGAGGGCACCCAGACCGCCAAGCTGAAGGT
GACCAAGGGTGGCCCCCTGCCCTTCGCCTGGGACATCCTGTCCCCTCAGTTCATGTACGGCTCCAAGGCC
TACGTGAAGCACCCCGCCGACATCCCCGACTACTTGAAGCTGTCCTTCCCCGAGGGCTTCAAGTGGGAGC
GCGTGATGAACTTCGAGGACGGCGGCGTGGTGACCGTGACCCAGGACTCCTCCCTGCAGGACGGCGAGTT
CATCTACAAGGTGAAGCTGCGCGGCACCAACTTCCCCTCCGACGGCCCCGTAATGCAGAAGAAGACCATG
GGCTGGGAGGCCTCCTCCGAGCGGATGTACCCCGAGGACGGCGCCCTGAAGGGCGAGATCAAGCAGAGGC
TGAAGCTGAAGGACGGCGGCCACTACGACGCTGAGGTCAAGACCACCTACAAGGCCAAGAAGCCCGTGCA
GCTGCCCGGCGCCTACAACGTCAACATCAAGTTGGACATCACCTCCCACAACGAGGACTACACCATCGTG
GAACAGTACGAACGCGCCGAGGGCCGCCACTCCACCGGCGGCATGGACGAGCTGTACAAGTCCGGAGGGG
ATCGGTGGAGCTCCACCGGTGGCGGCCGCTCTAGAGAGAATCTTTATTTTCAGGGCGCCGCCAAATTCAA
AGAAACCGCTGCTGCTAAATTCGAACGCCAGCACATGGACAGCGGAGGTGGAGGTACTAGTCTCGAGATG
ACTACTGAAGTAGGCTCTGTGTCTGAAGTGAAGAAGGACTCTAGCCAGTTAGGAACAGATGCAACCAAGG
AAAAACCTAAAGAAGTAGCAGAAAATCAGCAGAATCAGTCTTCCGATCCAGAGGAGGAAAAAGGTTCCCA
GCCACCTCCTGCAGCTGAAAGCCAAAGTAGTCTACGCCGCCAGAAGAGAGAGAAGGAAACATCGGAGAGC
AGGGGTATTTCTCGGTTCATACCGCCATGGCTTAAGAAGCAAAAGTCATATACCTTAGTAGTGGCCAAAG
ATGGAGGAGATAAAAAAGAGCCTACCCAAGCTGTTGTTGAAGAACAGGTCTTAGATAAAGAGGAACCCCT
TCCAGAAGAACAGAGACAGGCTAAGGGTGATGCTGAAGAAATGGCTCAGAAGAAACAAGAGATTAAAGTT
GAAGTCAAGGAAGAAAAACCCTCAGTGAGCAAGGAAGAAAAACCCTCAGTGAGCAAAGTGGAGATGCAGC
CTACTGAATTAGTAAGTAAGGAGAGAGAAGAGAAGGTAAAAGAAACACAGGAAGACAAATTAGAAGGAGG
AGCAGCAAAAAGGGAGACCAAGGAAGTGCAGACCAATGAGCTGAAAGCAGAGAAGGCATCTCAAAAAGTC
ACCAAGAAGACCAAAACTGTCCAGTGTAAAGTGACCCTCTTAGATGGCACCGAATACAGCTGTGACCTGG
AGAAACATGCCAAGGGACAAGTGTTATTTGACAAAGTGTGTGAACACCTCAATCTCTTGGAGAAAGACTA
CTTTGGACTTTTGTTTCAGGAAAGCCCTGAGCAGAAAAACTGGTTAGATCCTGCTAAAGAAATAAAGAGA
CAACTGAGAAACCTTCCATGGCTATTCACTTTTAATGTGAAGTTTTATCCTCCTGATCCTTCTCAATTGA
CTGAAGATATCACCAGATACTTCTTGTGCCTTCAGCTCCGGCAGGACATTGCCTCTGGCCGCCTGCCCTG
CTCTTTTGTGACTCATGCTCTCCTGGGATCCTACACCCTGCAGGCTGAACTTGGTGACTATGACCCAGAA
GAACATGGCAGCATCGACCTCAGTGAATTCCAGTTTGCCCCTACTCAGACTAAGGAGCTGGAAGAGAAGG
TGGCAGAGCTGCACAAAACCCACAGGGGCTTATCGCCAGCACAAGCTGATTCCCAGTTCTTAGAAAATGC
AAAGAGGCTTTCCATGTATGGTGTTGACCTACATCATGCCAAGGACTCAGAAGGTGTGGACATCAAGCTG
GGCGTGTGTGCTAATGGACTTCTCATTTACAAAGACAGACTGCGAATCAATCGTTTTGCTTGGCCGAAAA
TCTTAAAAATTTCCTATAAACGCAGTAACTTCTACATTAAAGTCAGACCGGCAGAGCTGGAACAGTTTGA
GAGTACCATTGGATTCAAACTGCCAAACCACCGGGCAGCGAAAAGACTATGGAAAGTGTGCGTGGAGCAT
CATACTTTCTACAGGCTTGTTTCTCCAGAGCAGCCACCAAAAGCCAAGTTCCTGACCTTGGGGTCCAAAT
TTCGCTATAGTGGCCGCACCCAAGCACAGACCCGCCAGGCCAGCACCCTCATAGATAGGCCAGCTCCTCA
TTTCGAACGGACAAGCAGTAAACGGGTCTCCAGGAGTCTAGATGGAGCTCCGATTGGTGTCATGGACCAA
AGTCTTATGAAGGATTTTCCTGGCGCTGCTGGGGAGATTTCAGCCTATGGACCTGGACTTGTCAGCATTG
CCGTGGTACAAGATGGGGACGGCAGGAGGGAAGTGAGAAGCCCAACTAAAGCCCCACATTTGCAGCTCAT
TGAAGGAAAGAAAAATTCCTTGAGAGTAGAAGGGGATAATATTTATGTCAGACATAGCAATTTAATGTTG
GAGGAACTGGATAAGGCCCAGGAGGACATACTGAAACATCAGGCTAGCATTAGTGAACTCAAGCGCAATT
TTATGGAATCCACACCTGAGCCGCGCCCTAATGAATGGGAAAAACGACGTATCACACCTCTGTCCCTACA
GACACAAGGGAGTTCACATGAGACTCTGAATATAGTGGAGGAGAAGAAGCGGGCAGAGGTTGGGAAAGAC
GAAAGAGTAATCACAGAAGAAATGAATGGTAAAGAGATATCACCTGGGAGTGGTCCTGGGGAGATTCGTA
AGGTGGAGCCTGTGACACAAAAAGACTCCACCTCCCTGTCTTCTGAGAGCAGCAGCAGCAGCAGTGAGAG
TGAGGAGGAAGACGTGGGAGAGTACCGTCCCCACCACCGAGTGACCGAGGGCACCATCAGGGAGGAACAG
GAGTATGAAGAAGAGGTGGAGGAAGAACCCCGCCCGGCAGCCAAGGTAGTAGAGAGGGAGGAAGCAGTGC
CCGAAGCCAGCCCAGTCACACAAGCAGGTGCCAGTGTAATCACAGTAGAAACAGTGATCCAGGAAAATGT
AGGTGCCCAAAAGATACCCGGAGAGAAGAGTGTACACGAAGGCGCTCTTAAGCAAGACATGGGAGAAGAA
GCAGAGGAAGAGCCACAGAAAGTTAACGGAGAGGTGTCCCATGTTGACATTGATGTTTTGCCACAAATTA
TTTGTTGTTCAGAGCCACCAGTGGTAAAAACAGAGATGGTAACAATTTCTGATGCCTCACAAAGGACAGA
AATCTCCACCAAGGAAGTCCCCATTGTCCAAACTGAGACCAAAACCATCACATATGAGTCTCCACAGATT
GATGGCGGGGCTGGTGGTGATTCGGGCACGTTACTGACCGCACAAACCATCACATCTGAGTCCGTGTCAA
CAACGACAACCACACACATCACCAAGACTGTAAAAGGTGGAATTTCTGAAACAAGAATTGAGAAACGCAT
TGTGATCACAGGAGATGGAGATATTGATCATGACCAGGCACTGGCTCAGGCGATCAGGGAAGCCAGAGAG
CAGCACCCTGACATGTCGGTCACAAGAGTGGTGGTACACAAAGAAACAGAGTTGGCTGAGGAAGGGGAAG
ATTAACCGCGGGCCCGGGATCCACCGGATCTAGATAACTGATCATAATCAGCCATACCACATTTGTAGAG
GTTTTACTTGCTTTAAAAAACCTCCCACACCTCCCCCTGAACCTGAAACATAAAATGAATGCAATTGTTG
TTGTTAACTTGTTTATTGCAGCTTATAATGGTTACAAATAAAGCAATAGCATCACAAATTTCACAAATAA
AGCATTTTTTTCACTGCATTCTAGTTGTGGTTTGTCCAAACTCATCAATGTATCTTAACGCGTAAATTGT
AAGCGTTAATATTTTGTTAAAATTCGCGTTAAATTTTTGTTAAATCAGCTCATTTTTTAACCAATAGGCC
GAAATCGGCAAAATCCCTTATAAATCAAAAGAATAGACCGAGATAGGGT
[37 nt withheld, positions 4880-4916]
AAAGAACGTGGACTCCAACGTCAAAGG
[49 nt withheld, positions 4944-4992]
T
[91 nt withheld, positions 4994-5084]
G
[124 nt withheld, positions 5086-5209]
CAGGTGGCACTTTTCGGGGAAATGTGCGCGGAACCCCTATTTGTTTATTTTTCTAAATACATTCAAATAT
GTATCCGCTCATGAGACAATAACCCTGATAAATGCTTCAATAATATTGAAAAAGGAAGAGTCCTGAGGCG
GAAAGAACCAGCTGTGGAATGTGTGTCAGTTAGGGTGTGGAAAGTCCCCAGGCTCCCCAGCAGGCAGAAG
TATGCAAAGCATGCATCTCAATTAGTCAGCAACCAGGTGTGGAAAGTCCCCAGGCTCCCCAGCAGGCAGA
AGTATGCAAAGCATGCATCTCAATTAGTCAGCAACCATAGTCCCGCCCCTAACTCCGCCCATCCCGCCCC
TAACTCCGCCCAGTTCCGCCCATTCTCCGCCCCATGGCTGACTAATTTTTTTTATTTATGCAGAGGCCGA
GGCCGCCTCGGCCTCTGAGCTATTCCAGAAGTAGTGAGGAGGCTTTTTTGGAGGCCTAGGCTTTTGCAAA
GATCGATCAAGAGACAGGATGAGGATCGTTTCGCATGATTGAACAAGATGGATTGCACGCAGGTTCTCCG
GCCGCTTGGGTGGAGAGGCTATTCGGCTATGACTGGGCACAACAGACAATCGGCTGCTCTGATGCCGCCG
TGTTCCGGCTGTCAGCGCAGGGGCGCCCGGTTCTTTTTGTCAAGACCGACCTGTCCGGTGCCCTGAATGA
ACTGCAAGACGAGGCAGCGCGGCTATCGTGGCTGGCCACGACGGGCGTTCCTTGCGCAGCTGTGCTCGAC
GTTGTCACTGAAGCGGGAAGGGACTGGCTGCTATTGGGCGAAGTGCCGGGGCAGGATCTCCTGTCATCTC
ACCTTGCTCCTGCCGAGAAAGTATCCATCATGGCTGATGCAATGCGGCGGCTGCATACGCTTGATCCGGC
TACCTGCCCATTCGACCACCAAGCGAAACATCGCATCGAGCGAGCACGTACTCGGATGGAAGCCGGTCTT
GTCGATCAGGATGATCTGGACGAAGAGCATCAGGGGCTCGCGCCAGCCGAACTGTTCGCCAGGCTCAAGG
CGAGCATGCCCGACGGCGAGGATCTCGTCGTGACCCATGGCGATGCCTGCTTGCCGAATATCATGGTGGA
AAATGGCCGCTTTTCTGGATTCATCGACTGTGGCCGGCTGGGTGTGGCGGACCGCTATCAGGACATAGCG
TTGGCTACCCGTGATATTGCTGAAGAGCTTGGCGGCGAATGGGCTGACCGCTTCCTCGTGCTTTACGGTA
TCGCCGCTCCCGATTCGCAGCGCATCGCCTTCTATCGCCTTCTTGACGAGTTCTTCTGAGCGGGACTCTG
GGGTTCGAAATGACCGACCAAGCGACGCCCAACCTGCCATCACGAGATTTCGATTCCACCGCCGCCTTCT
ATGAAAGGTTGGGCTTCGGAATCGTTTTCCGGGACGCCGGCTGGATGATCCTCCAGCGCGGGGATCTCAT
GCTGGAGTTCTTCGCCCACCCTAGGGGGAGGCTAACTGAAACACGGAAGGAGACAATACCGGAAGGAACC
CGCGCTATGACGGCAATAAAAAGACAGAATAAAACGCACGGTGTTGGGTCGTTTGTTCATAAACGCGGGG
TTCGGTCCCAGGGCTGGCACTCTGTCGATACCCCACCGAGACCCCATTGGGGCCAATACGCCCGCGTTTC
TTCCTTTTCCCCACCCCACCCCCCAAGTTCGGGTGAAGGCCCAGGGCTCGCAGCCAACGTCGGGGCGGCA
GGCCCTGCCATAGCCTCAGGTTACTCATATATACTTTAGATTGATTTAAAACTTCATTTTTAATTTAAAA
GGATCTAGGTGAAGATCCTTTTTGATAATCTCATGACCAAAATCCCTTAACGTGAGTTTTCGTTCCACTG
AGCGTCAGACCCCGTAGAAAAGATCAAAGGATCTTCTTGAGATCCTTTTTTTCTGCGCGTAATCTGCTGC
TTGCAAACAAAAAAACCACCGCTACCAGCGGTGGTTTGTTTGCCGGATCAAGAGCTACCAACTCTTTTTC
CGAAGGTAACTGGCTTCAGCAGAGCGCAGATACCAAATACTGTCCTTCTAGTGTAGCCGTAGTTAGGCCA
CCACTTCAAGAACTCTGTAGCACCGCCTACATACCTCGCTCTGCTAATCCTGTTACCAGTGGCTGCTGCC
AGTGGCGATAAGTCGTGTCTTACCGGGTTGGACTCAAGACGATAGTTACCGGATAAGGCGCAGCGGTCGG
GCTGAACGGGGGGTTCGTGCACACAGCCCAGCTTGGAGCGAACGACCTACACCGAACTGAGATACCTACA
GCGTGAGCTATGAGAAAGCGCCACGCTTCCCGAAGGGAGAAAGGCGGACAGGTATCCGGTAAGCGGCAGG
GTCGGAACAGGAGAGCGCACGAGGGAGCTTCCAGGGGGAAACGCCTGGTATCTTTATAGTCCTGTCGGGT
TTCGCCACCTCTGACTTGAGCGTCGATTTTTGTGATGCTCGTCAGGGGGGCGGAGCCTATGGAAAAACGC
CAGCAACGCGGCCTTTTTACGGTTCCTGGCCTTTTGCTGGCCTTTTGCTCACATGTTCTTTCCTGCGTTA
TCCCCTGATTCTGTGGATAACCGTATTACCGCCATGCAT
Features (pLannotate 1.2.2; 18 found; start..end, strand, type, name):
     61..364     +  enhancer       CMV enhancer: human cytomegalovirus immediate early enhancer
    365..568     +  promoter       CMV promoter: human cytomegalovirus (CMV) immediate early promoter
    613..1320    +  CDS            mCherry: mCherry is a basic (constitutively fluorescent) red fluorescent protein published in 2004, derived from Discosoma sp.. It is reported to be a very rapidly-maturing monomer with low acid sensitivity.
   1347..1365    +  misc_feature   MCS (fragment): pBluescript multiple cloning site
   1366..1385    +  CDS            capTEV™ (fragment): composite tag for in vivo biotinylation, TEV protease cleavage, and 6xHis tagging
   1399..1443    +  CDS            S-Tag: affinity and epitope tag derived from pancreatic ribonuclease A
   1468..4482    +  CDS            EPB41L2: E41L2_HUMAN - Experimental evidence at protein level: Swiss-Prot protein existence level 1. Required for dynein-dynactin complex and NUMA1 recruitment at the mitotic cell cortex during anaphase (PubMed:23870127). From Homo sapiens (Human).
   4485..4507    +  misc_feature   MCS (fragment): multiple cloning site
   4519..4603    +  CDS            large T antigen (fragment): large T antigen from SV40 (simian virus 40)
   4626..4747    +  polyA_signal   SV40 poly(A) signal: SV40 polyadenylation signal
   4781..5209    -  rep_origin     f1 ori (sequence partly withheld): f1 bacteriophage origin of replication; arrow indicates direction of (+) strand synthesis
   5236..5340    +  promoter       AmpR promoter: bla
   5342..5699    +  promoter       SV40 promoter: SV40 enhancer and early promoter
   5734..6528    +  CDS            NeoR/KanR: aminoglycoside phosphotransferase from Tn5; aph(3')-II (or nptII); confers resistance to neomycin, kanamycin, and G418 (Geneticin®)
   6549..6701    +  CDS            ble (fragment): BLE_KLEPN - Experimental evidence at protein level: Swiss-Prot protein existence level 1. Binding protein with a strong affinity to the bleomycin family of antibiotics. Binds to CL990; an antimitotic-antibiotic compound. From Klebsiella pneumoniae.
   6760..6807    +  polyA_signal   HSV TK poly(A) signal: herpes simplex virus thymidine kinase polyadenylation signal (Cole and Stacy, 1985)
   6898..6914    -  polyA_signal   bGH poly(A) signal (fragment): bovine growth hormone polyadenylation signal
   7136..7724    +  rep_origin     ori: high-copy-number ColE1/pMB1/pBR322/pUC origin of replication
