[The description below was written by a language model from this plasmid's Addgene catalogue record and pLannotate feature annotations shown in this document.]
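Description:
pTK162_mCherry-4.1G-hardened is a 7.8 kb mammalian expression plasmid built on the pEGFP-C1 backbone, in which the fluorescent protein position is occupied by mCherry rather than EGFP. It is maintained in E. coli at high copy through a ColE1/pUC-type origin and selected with kanamycin. The same NeoR/KanR (Tn5 aminoglycoside phosphotransferase) gene sits behind tandem bacterial (bla) and SV40 early promoters and is followed by an HSV TK polyadenylation signal, so it can also provide G418 selection in mammalian cells. An f1 origin is also present. Small annotated fragments of ble, SV40 large T antigen and a bGH poly(A) signal appear to be backbone remnants rather than functional parts.

The payload is a single CMV enhancer/promoter-driven open reading frame terminated by the SV40 poly(A) signal. It begins with mCherry, continues through a short linker region that the annotation identifies as containing a partial TEV-cleavage/affinity tag fragment and an S-Tag, and ends with full-length human 4.1G (EPB41L2), cloned between XhoI and SacII sites that remain intact. The 4.1G coding sequence is "hardened": silent changes were introduced at an siRNA target site so that the transgene transcript escapes knockdown while the endogenous message is depleted.

This design suits depletion-and-rescue experiments with live-cell imaging, in which the localisation and function of the red-fluorescent 4.1G fusion can be followed in cells lacking the endogenous protein. The associated work concerns cortical dynein and spindle positioning in anaphase, and 4.1G is annotated as required for recruiting dynein-dynactin and NuMA to the mitotic cell cortex.
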