Addgene plasmid #46361: pTK162_mCherry-4.1G-hardened
Depositing lab: Iain Cheeseman. Depositing organization: Whitehead Institute for Biomedical Research. Publication: Cortical dynein and asymmetric membrane elongation coordinately position the spindle in anaphase. Kiyomitsu T, Cheeseman IM. Cell. 2013 Jul 18;154(2):391-402. doi: 10.1016/j.cell.2013.06.010. PubMed 23870127.
Backbone
  Vector backbone: pEGFP-C1
  Backbone size w/o insert (bp): 4000
  Total vector size (bp): 7838
  Vector type: Mammalian Expression
Growth in bacteria
  Bacterial resistance: Kanamycin, 50 μg/mL
  Growth temperature: 37°C
  Growth strain: DH5alpha
  Copy number: High Copy
Gene/Insert
  Gene/Insert name: 4.1G
  Species: H. sapiens (human)
  Mutation: Modified for siRNA resistance to gcTccTcaTttCgaAcgGacAAGC
  Entrez Gene: EPB41L2 (a.k.a. 4.1-G, 4.1G)
  Promoter: CMV
  Tag / fusion protein: mCherry (N terminal on backbone)
  Cloning method: Restriction Enzyme; 5′ cloning site XhoI (not destroyed); 3′ cloning site SacII (not destroyed)
  Sequencing primers: 5′ GGCATGGACGAGCTGTACAAG; 3′ GCATTCATTTTATGTTTCAGG
Terms and licenses: Academic/Nonprofit Terms; Industry Terms: Not Available to Industry
How to cite: pTK162_mCherry-4.1G-hardened was a gift from Iain Cheeseman (Addgene plasmid # 46361 ; http://n2t.net/addgene:46361 ; RRID:Addgene_46361)
