>Addgene plasmid #46361 | pTK162_mCherry-4.1G-hardened | addgene partial sequence | sequence record 67915 | mCherry-F 5'-ccccgtaatgcagaagaaga-3'
GTACCCCGAGGACGGCGCCCTGAAGGGCGAGATCAAGCAGAGGCTGAAGCTGAAGGACGGCGGCCACTAC
GACGCTGAGGTCAAGACCACCTACAAGGCCAAGAAGCCCGTGCAGCTGCCCGGCGCCTACAACGTCAACA
TCAAGTTGGACATCACCTCCCACAACGAGGACTACACCATCGTGGAACAGTACGAACGCGCCGAGGGCCG
CCACTCCACCGGCGGCATGGACGAGCTGTACAAGTCCGGAGGGGATCGGTGGAGCTCCACCGGTGGCGGC
CGCTCTAGAGAGAATCTTTATTTTCAGGGCGCCGCCAAATTCAAAGAAACCGCTGCTGCTAAATTCGAAC
GCCAGCACATGGACAGCGGAGGTGGAGGTACTAGTCTCGAGATGACTACTGAAGTAGGCTCTGTGTCTGA
AGTGAAGAAGGACTCTAGCCAGTTAGGAACAGATGCAACCAAGGAAAAACCTAAAGAAGTAGCAGAAAAT
CAGCAGAATCAGTCTTCCGATCCAGAGGAGGAAAAAGGTTCCCAGCCACCTCCTGCAGCTGAAAGCCAAA
GTAGTCTACGCCGCCAGAAGAGAGAGAAGGAAACATCGGAGAGCAGGGGTATTTCTCGGTTCATACCGCC
ATGGCTTAAGAAGCAAAAGTCATATACCTTAGTAGTGGCCAAAGATGGAGGAGATAAAAAAGAGCCTACC
CAAGCTGTTGTTGAAGAACAGGTCTTAGATAAAGAGGAACCCCTTCCAGAAGAACAGAGACAGGCTAAGG
GTGATGCTGAAGAAATGGCTCAGAAGAAACAAGAGATTAAAGTTGAAGTCAAGGAAG
