>Addgene plasmid #46361 | pTK162_mCherry-4.1G-hardened | addgene partial sequence | sequence record 67916 | hEPB41L2-R1 5'-gccttatccagttcctccaac-3'
AATATTATCCCCTTCTACTCTCAAGGAATTTTTCTTTCCTTCAATGAGCTGCAAATGTGGGGCTTTAGTT
GGGCTTCTCACTTCCCTCCTGCCGTCCCCATCTTGTACCACGGCAATGCTGACAAGTCCAGGTCCATAGG
CTGAAATCTCCCCAGCAGCGCCAGGAAAATCCTTCATAAGACTTTGGTCCATGACACCAATCGGAGCTCC
ATCTAGACTCCTGGAGACCCGTTTACTGCTTGTCCGTTCGAAATGAGGAGCTGGCCTATCTATGAGGGTG
CTGGCCTGGCGGGTCTGTGCTTGGGTGCGGCCACTATAGCGAAATTTGGACCCCAAGGTCAGGAACTTGG
CTTTTGGTGGCTGCTCTGGAGAAACAAGCCTGTAGAAAGTATGATGCTCCACGCACACTTTCCATAGTCT
TTTCGCTGCCCGGTGGTTTGGCAGTTTGAATCCAATGGTACTCTCAAACTGTTCCAGCTCTGCCGGTCTG
ACTTTAATGTAGAAGTTACTGCGTTTATAGGAAATTTTTAAGATTTTCGGCCAAGCAAAACGATTGATTC
GCAGTCTGTCTTTGTAAATGAGAAGTCCATTAGCACACACGCCCAGCTTGATGTCCACACCTTCTGAGTC
CTTGGCATGATGTAGGTCAACACCATACATGGAAAGCCTCTTTGCATTTTCTAAGAACTGGGAATCAGCT
TGTGCTGGCGATAAGCCCCTGTGGGTTTTGTGCAGCTCTGCCACCTTCTCTTCCAGCTCCTTAGTCTGAG
TAGGGGCAAACTGGAATTCACTGAGGTCGATGCTGCCATGTTCTTCTGGGTCATAGTCACCAAGTTCAGC
CTGCAGGGTGTAGGATCCCAGGAGAGCATGAGTCACAAAAGAGCAGGGCAGGCGGCCAGAGGCAATGTCC
