>Addgene plasmid #46361 | pTK162_mCherry-4.1G-hardened | addgene partial sequence | sequence record 67917 | SV40pA-R 5'-GAAATTTGTGATGCTATTGC-3'
AACAAGTTAACAACAACAATTGCATTCATTTTATGTTTCAGGTTCAGGGGGAGGTGTGGGAGGTTTTTTA
AAGCAAGTAAAACCTCTACAAATGTGGTATGGCTGATTATGATCAGTTATCTAGATCCGGTGGATCCCGG
GCCCGCGGTTAATCTTCCCCTTCCTCAGCCAACTCTGTTTCTTTGTGTACCACCACTCTTGTGACCGACA
TGTCAGGGTGCTGCTCTCTGGCTTCCCTGATCGCCTGAGCCAGTGCCTGGTCATGATCAATATCTCCATC
TCCTGTGATCACAATGCGTTTCTCAATTCTTGTTTCAGAAATTCCACCTTTTACAGTCTTGGTGATGTGT
GTGGTTGTCGTTGTTGACACGGACTCAGATGTGATGGTTTGTGCGGTCAGTAACGTGCCCGAATCACCAC
CAGCCCCGCCATCAATCTGTGGAGACTCATATGTGATGGTTTTGGTCTCAGTTTGGACAATGGGGACTTC
CTTGGTGGAGATTTCTGTCCTTTGTGAGGCATCAGAAATTGTTACCATCTCTGTTTTTACCACTGGTGGC
TCTGAACAACAAATAATTTGTGGCAAAACATCAATGTCAACATGGGACACCTCTCCGTTAACTTTCTGTG
GCTCTTCCTCTGCTTCTTCTCCCATGTCTTGCTTAAGAGCGCCTTCGTGTACACTCTTCTCTCCGGGTAT
CTTTTGGGCACCTACATTTTCCTGGATCACTGTTTCTACTGTGATTACACTGGCACCTGCTTGTGTGACT
GGGCTGGCTTCGGGCACTGCTTCCTCCCTCTCTACTACCTTGGCTGCCGGGCGGGGTTCTTCCTCCACCT
CTTCTTCA
